Addgene plasmid #238334: proUBI10::VIH2-FL::FLAG-R372A-H373A-R376A-E882A
Purpose: proUBI10::VIH2-FL::FLAG-R372A-H373A-R376A-E882A ubiquitous expression in Arabidopsis plants
Depositing lab: Michael Hothorn. Depositing organization: University of Geneva. Publication: A small signaling domain controls PPIP5K phosphatase activity in phosphate homeostasis. Raia P, Lee K, Bartsch SM, Rico-Resendiz F, Portugal-Calisto D, Vadas O, Panse VG, Fiedler D, Hothorn M. Nat Commun. 2025 Feb 19;16(1):1753. doi: 10.1038/s41467-025-56937-0. PubMed 39966396.
Backbone
  Vector backbone: LIIbeta F 1-2
  Vector type: Plant Expression
  Selectable markers: OLEO-Red seed coat fluorescent protein
Growth in bacteria
  Bacterial resistance: Spectinomycin, 50 μg/mL
  Growth temperature: 37°C
  Growth strain: DH5alpha
  Copy number: High Copy
Gene/Insert
  Gene/Insert name: VIP1 (alt names: VIH2; PPIP5K)
  Species: A. thaliana (mustard weed)
  Insert size (bp): 3150
  Mutation: AtVIH2-R372A-H373A-R376A-E882A
  Entrez Gene: VIP1 (a.k.a. AT1G43700, AtVIP1, F2J6.6, F2J6_6, SUE3, VIRE2-INTERACTING PROTEIN, VIRE2-interacting protein 1, sulphate utilization efficiency 3)
  Tag / fusion protein: 3x Flag-tag (C terminal on backbone)
  Cloning method: Golden Gate
Terms and licenses: Academic/Nonprofit Terms; Industry Terms: Not Available to Industry
How to cite: proUBI10::VIH2-FL::FLAG-R372A-H373A-R376A-E882A was a gift from Michael Hothorn (Addgene plasmid # 238334 ; http://n2t.net/addgene:238334 ; RRID:Addgene_238334)
