[The description below was written by a language model from this plasmid's Addgene catalogue record and pLannotate feature annotations shown in this document.]
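Description:
proUBI10::VIH2-FL::FLAG-R372A-H373A-R376A-E882A is a 15.2 kb binary T-DNA plant expression plasmid built by Golden Gate assembly in the LIIbeta F 1-2 backbone, intended for ubiquitous expression of a mutant inositol pyrophosphate kinase/phosphatase in Arabidopsis. Outside the T-DNA it carries a high-copy ColE1/pUC-type origin with a bom site for propagation in E. coli, together with the pVS1 oriV, RepA and StaA functions that allow stable replication in a broader range of hosts such as Agrobacterium. Bacterial selection is by spectinomycin through an aadA (SmR) gene. Short gentamicin-resistance and integron promoter fragments next to it appear only as partial annotations.

Between the nopaline-type right and left border repeats lie two units. The first is the 3,150 bp full-length A. thaliana VIH2 (PPIP5K) coding sequence carrying the substitutions R372A, H373A, R376A and E882A, fused at its C terminus to a 3xFLAG epitope (only a fragment is detected by the annotation) and followed by the NOS terminator. The name and stated purpose indicate a UBI10 promoter, which the feature table does not annotate, although about 2 kb of unannotated sequence lies upstream of the coding sequence. The catalogue links the insert to the Entrez gene VIP1/AT1G43700 (VirE2-interacting protein 1), which does not appear to match the VIH2/PPIP5K identity given elsewhere in the record. The second unit is an oleosin–TagRFP fusion, the OLEO-Red marker, which makes transgenic seeds red fluorescent so they can be picked visually rather than by antibiotic or herbicide selection. A fragment annotated as MSR4 sits upstream of the oleosin, and its role is not stated. The associated publication concerns control of PPIP5K phosphatase activity in phosphate homeostasis, so the plasmid fits in planta testing of this mutant with FLAG-based detection, though the record does not state the effect of each substitution.
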