Features (pLannotate 1.2.2; 18 found; start..end, strand, type, name):
     89..112     -  promoter       Pc promoter (fragment): intI1 (promoter lies within the coding sequence); class 1 integron promoter
    273..861     +  rep_origin     ori: high-copy-number ColE1/pMB1/pBR322/pUC origin of replication
   1047..1187    -  misc_feature   bom: basis of mobility region from pBR322
   1289..1328    -  CDS            rop (fragment): Rop protein, which maintains plasmids at low copy number; rop
   1531..1725    -  rep_origin     pVS1 oriV: origin of replication for the Pseudomonas plasmid pVS1 (Heeb et al., 2000)
   1791..2864    -  CDS            pVS1 RepA: replication protein from the Pseudomonas plasmid pVS1 (Heeb et al., 2000)
   3293..3922    -  CDS            pVS1 StaA: stability protein from the Pseudomonas plasmid pVS1 (Heeb et al., 2000)
   4482..4883    -  CDS            Y4CG_SINFN (fragment): Protein inferred from homology: Swiss-Prot protein existence level 3. From Sinorhizobium fredii (strain NBRC 101917 / NGR234).
   5223..5247    -  misc_feature   RB T-DNA repeat: right border repeat from nopaline C58 T-DNA
   7284..10433   +  CDS            VIP1: VIP1L_ARATH - Also known as QVE7 From Arabidopsis thaliana (Mouse-ear cress).
  10482..10505   +  CDS            3xFLAG (fragment): three tandem FLAG® epitope tags
  10513..10765   +  terminator     NOS terminator: nopaline synthase terminator and poly(A) signal
  11120..11617   -  CDS            MSR4 (fragment): MSRA4_ARATH - Also known as PMSR, PMSR4. Experimental evidence at protein level: Swiss-Prot protein existence level 1. Catalyzes the reduction of methionine sulfoxide (MetSO) to methionine in proteins. Plays a protective role against oxidative stress by restoring activity to proteins that have been inactivated by methionine oxidation. Prevents the methionine sulfoxidation of the heat shock protein HSP21 and its subsequent inactivation. MSRA family specifically reduces the MetSO S-enantiomer. From Arabidopsis thaliana (Mouse-ear cress).
  12190..12906   +  CDS            OLEO2_BRANA: Experimental evidence at protein level: Swiss-Prot protein existence level 1. May have a structural role to stabilize the lipid body during desiccation of the seed by preventing coalescence of the oil. Probably interacts with both lipid and phospholipid moieties of lipid bodies. May also provide recognition signals for specific lipase anchorage in lipolysis during seedling growth. From Brassica napus (Rape).
  12907..13599   +  CDS            TagRFP: TagRFP is a basic (constitutively fluorescent) red fluorescent protein published in 2007, derived from Entacmaea quadricolor. It has very low acid sensitivity.
  13893..13917   -  misc_feature   LB T-DNA repeat: left border repeat from nopaline C58 T-DNA
  14295..15082   -  CDS            SmR (fragment): aminoglycoside adenylyltransferase (Murphy, 1985); aadA; confers resistance to spectinomycin and streptomycin
  15093..15149   -  CDS            GmR (fragment): gentamycin acetyltransferase; aacC1; confers resistance to gentamycin
>Addgene plasmid #238334 | proUBI10::VIH2-FL::FLAG-R372A-H373A-R376A-E882A | addgene full sequence | sequence record 475894 | Addgene NGS Result
GAAAACCGCCACTGCGCCGTTACCACCGCTGCGTTCGGTCAAGGTTCTGGACCAGTTGCGTGAGCGCATA
CGCTACTTGCATTACAGCTTACGAACCGAACAGGCTTATGTCCACTGGGTTCGTGCCCGAATTGATCACA
GGCAGCAACGCTCTGTCATCGTTACAATCAACATGCTACCCTCCGCGAGATCATCCGTGTTTCAAACCCG
GCAGCTTAGTTGCCGTTCTTCCGATGAGCGTCAGACCCCGTAGAAAAGATCAAAGGATCTTCTTGAGATC
CTTTTTTTCTGCGCGTAATCTGCTGCTTGCAAACAAAAAAACCACCGCTACCAGCGGTGGTTTGTTTGCC
GGATCAAGAGCTACCAACTCTTTTTCCGAAGGTAACTGGCTTCAGCAGAGCGCAGATACCAAATACTGTC
CTTCTAGTGTAGCCGTAGTTAGGCCACCACTTCAAGAACTCTGTAGCACCGCCTACATACCTCGCTCTGC
TAATCCTGTTACCAGTGGCTGCTGCCAGTGGCGATAAGTCGTGTCTTACCGGGTTGGACTCAAGACGATA
GTTACCGGATAAGGCGCAGCGGTCGGGCTGAACGGGGGGTTCGTGCACACAGCCCAGCTTGGAGCGAACG
ACCTACACCGAACTGAGATACCTACAGCGTGAGCTATGAGAAAGCGCCACGCTTCCCGAAGGGAGAAAGG
CGGACAGGTATCCGGTAAGCGGCAGGGTCGGAACAGGAGAGCGCACGAGGGAGCTTCCAGGGGGAAACGC
CTGGTATCTTTATAGTCCTGTCGGGTTTCGCCACCTCTGACTTGAGCGTCGATTTTTGTGATGCTCGTCA
GGGGGGCGGAGCCTATGGAAAAACGCCAGCAACGCGGCCTTTTTACGGTTCCTGGCCTTTTGCTGGCCTT
TTGCTCACATGTTCTTTCCTGCGTTATCCCCTGATTCTGTGGATAACCGTATTACCGCCTTTGAGTGAGC
TGATACCGCTCGCCGCAGCCGAACGACCGAGCGCAGCGAGTCAGTGAGCGAGGAAGCGGAAGAGCGCCTG
ATGCGGTATTTTCTCCTTACGCATCTGTGCGGTATTTCACACCGCATATGGTGCACTCTCAGTACAATCT
GCTCTGATGCCGCATAGTTAAGCCAGTATACACTCCGCTATCGCTACGTGACTGGGTCATGGCTGCGCCC
CGACACCCGCCAACACCCGCTGACGCGCCCTGACGGGCTTGTCTGCTCCCGGCATCCGCTTACAGACAAG
CTGTGACTGTCTCCGGGAGCTGCATGTGTCAGAGGTTTTCACCGTCATCACCGAAACGCGCGAGGCAGGG
TGCCTTGATGTGGGCGCCGGCGGTCGAGTGGCGACGGCGCGGCTTGTCCGCGCCCTGGTAGATTGCCTGG
CCGTAGGCCAGCCATTTTTGAGCGGCCAGCGGCCGCGATAGGCCGACGCGAAGCGGCGGGGCGTAGGGAG
CGCAGCGACCGAAGGGTAGGCGCTTTTTGCAGCTCTTCGGCTGTGCGCTGGCCAGACAGTTATGCACAGG
CCAGGCGGGTTTTAAGAGTTTTAATAAGTTTTAAAGAGTTTTAGGCGGAAAAATCGCCTTTTTTCTCTTT
TATATCAGTCACTTACATGTGTGACCGGTTCCCAATGTACGGCTTTGGGTTCCCAATGTACGGGTTCCGG
TTCCCAATGTACGGCTTTGGGTTCCCAATGTACGTGCTATCCACAGGAAAGAGTCCTTTTCGACCTTTTT
CCCCTGCTAGGGCAATTTGCCCTAGCATCTGCTCCGTACATTAGGAACCGGCGGATGCTTCGCCCTCGAT
CAGGTTGCGGTAGCGCATGACTAGGATCGGGCCAGCCTGCCCCGCCTCCTCCTTCAAATCGTACTCCGGC
AGGTCATTTGACCCGATCAGCTTGCGCACGGTGAAACAGAACTTCTTGAACTCTCCGGCGCTGCCACTGC
GTTCGTAGATCGTCTTGAACAACCATCTGGCTTCTGCCTTGCCTGCGGCGCGGCGTGCCAGGCGGTAGAG
AAAACGGCCGATGCCGGGATCGATCAAAAAGTAATCGGGGTGAACCGTCAGCACGTCCGGGTTCTTGCCT
TCTGTGATCTCGCGGTACATCCAATCAGCTAGCTCGATCTCGATGTACTCCGGCCGCCCGGTTTCGCTCT
TTACGATCTTGTAGCGGCTAATCAAGGCTTCACCCTCGGATACCGTCACCAGGCGGCCGTTCTTGGCCTT
CTTCGTACGCTGCATGGCAACGTGCGTGGTGTTTAACCGAATGCAGGTTTCTACCAGGTCGTCTTTCTGC
TTTCCGCCATCGGCTCGCCGGCAGAACTTGAGTACGTCCGCAACGTGTGGACGGAACACGCGGCCGGGCT
TGTCTCCCTTCCCTTCCCGGTATCGGTTCATGGATTCGGTTAGATGGGAAACCGCCATCAGTACCAGGTC
GTAATCCCACACACTGGCCATGCCGGCCGGCCCTGCGGAAACCTCTACGTGCCCGTCTGGAAGCTCGTAG
CGGATCACCTCGCCAGCTCGTCGGTCACGCTTCGACAGACGGAAAACGGCCACGTCCATGATGCTGCGAC
TATCGCGGGTGCCCACGTCATAGAGCATCGGAACGAAAAAATCTGGTTGCTCGTCGCCCTTGGGCGGCTT
CCTAATCGACGGCGCACCGGCTGCCGGCGGTTGCCGGGATTCTTTGCGGATTCGATCAGCGGCCGCTTGC
CACGATTCACCGGGGCGTGCTTCTGCCTCGATGCGTTGCCGCTGGGCGGCCTGCGCGGCCTTCAACTTCT
CCACCAGGTCATCACCCAGCGCCGCGCCGATTTGTACCGGGCCGGATGGTTTGCGACCGCTCACGCCGAT
TCCTCGGGCTTGGGGGTTCCAGTGCCATTGCAGGGCCGGCAGGCAACCCAGCCGCTTACGCCTGGCCAAC
CGCCCGTTCCTCCACACATGGGGCATTCCACGGCGTCGGTGCCTGGTTGTTCTTGATTTTCCATGCCGCC
TCCTTTAGCCGCTAAAATTCATCTACTCATTTATTCATTTGCTCATTTACTCTGGTAGCTGCGCGATGTA
TTCAGATAGCAGCTCGGTAATGGTCTTGCCTTGGCGTACCGCGTACATCTTCAGCTTGGTGTGATCCTCC
GCCGGCAACTGAAAGTTGACCCGCTTCATGGCTGGCGTGTCTGCCAGGCTGGCCAACGTTGCAGCCTTGC
TGCTGCGTGCGCTCGGACGGCCGGCACTTAGCGTGTTTGTGCTTTTGCTCATTTTCTCTTTACCTCATTA
ACTCAAATGAGTTTTGATTTAATTTCAGCGGCCAGCGCCTGGACCTCGCGGGCAGCGTCGCCCTCGGGTT
CTGATTCAAGAACGGTTGTGCCGGCGGCGGCAGTGCCTGGGTAGCTCACGCGCTGCGTGATACGGGACTC
AAGAATGGGCAGCTCGTACCCGGCCAGCGCCTCGGCAACCTCACCGCCGATGCGCGTGCCTTTGATCGCC
CGCGACACGACAAAGGCCGCTTGTAGCCTTCCATCCGTGACCTCAATGCGCTGCTTAACCAGCTCCACCA
GGTCGGCGGTGGCCCATATGTCGTAAGGGCTTGGCTGCACCGGAATCAGCACGAAGTCGGCTGCCTTGAT
CGCGGACACAGCCAAGTCCGCCGCCTGGGGCGCTCCGTCGATCACTACGAAGTCGCGCCGGCCGATGGCC
TTCACGTCGCGGTCAATCGTCGGGCGGTCGATGCCGACAACGGTTAGCGGTTGATCTTCCCGCACGGCCG
CCCAATCGCGGGCACTGCCCTGGGGATCGGAATCGACTAACAGAACATCGGCCCCGGCGAGTTGCAGGGC
GCGGGCTAGATGGGTTGCGATGGTCGTCTTGCCTGACCCGCCTTTCTGGTTAAGTACAGCGATAACCTTC
ATGCGTTCCCCTTGCGTATTTGTTTATTTACTCATCGCATCATATACGCAGCGACCGCATGACGCAAGCT
GTTTTACTCAAATACACATCACCTTTTTAGACGGCGGCGCTCGGTTTCTTCAGCGGCCAAGCTGGCCGGC
CAGGCCGCCAGCTTGGCATCAGACAAACCGGCCAGGATTTCATGCAGCCGCACGGTTGAGATGTGCGCGG
GCGGCTCGAACACGTACCCGGCCGCGATCATCTCCGCCTCGATCTCTTCGGTAATGAAAAACGGTTCGTC
CTGGCCGTCCTGGTGCGGTTTCATGCTTGTTCCTCTTGGCGTTCATTCTCGGCGGCCGCCAGGGCGTCGG
CCTCGGTCAATGCGTCCTCACGGAAGGCACCGCGCCGCCTGGCCTCGGTGGGCGTCACTTCCTCGCTGCG
CTCAAGTGCGCGGTACAGGGTCGAGCGATGCACGCCAAGCAGTGCAGCCGCCTCTTTCACGGTGCGGCCT
TCCTGGTCGATCAGCTCGCGGGCGTGCGCGATCTGTGCCGGGGTGAGGGTAGGGCGGGGGCCAAACTTCA
CGCCTCGGGCCTTGGCGGCCTCGCGCCCGCTCCGGGTGCGGTCGATGATTAGGGAACGCTCGAACTCGGC
AATGCCGGCGAACACGGTCAACACCATGCGGCCGGCCGGCGTGGTGGTGTCGGCCCACGGCTCTGCCAGG
CTACGCAGGCCCGCGCCGGCCTCCTGGATGCGCTCGGCAATGTCCAGTAGGTCGCGGGTGCTGCGGGCCA
GGCGGTCTAGCCTGGTCACTGTCACAACGTCGCCAGGGCGTAGGTGGTCAAGCATCCTGGCCAGCTCCGG
GCGGTCGCGCCTGGTGCCGGTGATCTTCTCGGAAAACAGCTTGGTGCAGCCGGCCGCGTGCAGTTCGGCC
CGTTGGTTGGTCAAGTCCTGGTCGTCGGTGCTGACGCGGGCATAGCCCAGCAGGCCAGCGGCGGCGCTCT
TGTTCATGGCGTAATGTCTCCGGTTCTAGTCGCAAGTATTCTACTTTATGCGACTAAAACACGCGACAAG
AAAACGCCAGGAAAAGGGCAGGGCGGCAGCCTGTCGCGTAACTTAGGACTTGTGCGACATGTCGTTTTCA
GAAGAAGGCTGCACTGAACGTCAGAAGCCGACTGCACTATAGCAGCGGAGGGGTTGGATCAAAGTACTTT
GATCCCGAGGGGAACCCTGTGGTTGGCATGCACATACAAATGGACGAACGGATAAACCTTTTCACGCCCT
TTTAAATATCCGATTATTCTAATAAACGCTCTTTTCTCTTAGGTTTACCCGCCAATATATCCTGTCAAAC
ACTGATAGTTTAAACCAGAGAAGACAACAGAGCGGAGTCTAGCTCAACAGAGCTTTTAACCCAAATTGGT
ACAATAGAATACAACTTTAGATCATAATTCTCAAAAGAAAGAGATTCCTTAGCTATTCTATCTGCCACTC
CATTTCCTTCTCGGCTTGTATGCACAAGCATAAAATCCTCAAACTTGCTAAGTAGATACTTTATGTCTTG
GATAATTGGATTGAGACTTGACAAGCATAACTTTCATGTAACCAAAGACACAAGTTGCTGAGAATCCACC
TCAAAAATGATCTTCCTATAATTGAATCGGGATAATGACAGCACAGCCCATCTAAGAGCCTCCACTTCTA
CTTCCAGCACGCTTCTTACTTTTACCACAGCTCTTGCACCTAACCATAACACCTTCCCTGTATGATCGCG
AAGCACCCACCCTAAGCCACATTTTAATCCTTCTGTTGGCCATGCCCCATCAAAGTTGCACTTAACCCAA
GATTGTGGTGGAGCTTCCCATGTTTCTCGTCTGTCCCGACGGTGTTGTGGTTGGTGCTTTCCTTACATTC
TGAGCCTCTTTCCTTCTAATCCACTCATCTGCATCTTCTTGTGTCCTTACTAATACCTCATTGGTTCCAA
ATTCCCTCCCTTTAAGCACCAGCTCGTTTCTGTTCTTCCACAGCCTCCCAAGTATCCAAGGGACTAAAGC
CTCCACATTCTTCAGATCAGGATATTCTTGTTTAAGATGTTGAACTCTATGGAGGTTTGTATGAACTGAT
GATCTAGGACCGGATAAGTTCCCTTCTTCATAGCGAACTTATTCAAAGAATGTTTTGTGTATCATTCTTG
TTACATTGTTATTAATGAAAAAATATTATTGGTCATTGGACTGAACACGAGTGTTAAATATGGACCAGGC
CCCAAATAAGATCCATTGATATATGAATTAAATAACAAGAATAAATCGAGTCACCAAACCACTTGCCTTT
TTTAACGAGACTTGTTCACCAACTTGATACAAAAGTCATTATCCTATGCAAATCAATAATCATACAAAAA
TATCCAATAACACTAAAAAATTAAAAGAAATGGATAATTTCACAATATGTTATACGATAAAGAAGTTACT
TTTCCAAGAAATTCACTGATTTTATAAGCCCACTTGCATTAGATAAATGGCAAAAAAAAACAAAAAGGAA
AAGAAATAAAGCACGAAGAATTCTAGAAAATACGAAATACGCTTCAATGCAGTGGGACCCACGGTTCAAT
TATTGCCAATTTTCAGCTCCACCGTATATTTAAAAAATAAAACGATAATGCTAAAAAAATATAAATCGTA
ACGATCGTTAAATCTCAACGGCTGGATCTTATGACGACCGTTAGAAATTGTGGTTGTCGACGAGTCAGTA
ATAAACGGCGTCAAAGTGGTTGCAGCCGGCACACACGAGTCGTGTTTATCAACTCAAAGCACAAATACTT
TTCCTCAACCTAAAAATAAGGCAATTAGCCAAAAACAACTTTGCGTGTAAACAACGCTCAATACACGTGT
CATTTTATTATTAGCTATTGCTTCACCGCCTTAGCTTTCTCGTGACCTAGTCGTCCTCGTCTTTTCTTCT
TCTTCTTCTATAAAACAATACCCAAAGAGCTCTTCTTCTTCACAATTCAGATTTCAATTTCTCAAAATCT
TAAAAACTTTCTCTCAATTCTCTCTACCGTGATCAAGGTAAATTTCTGTGTTCCTTATTCTCTCAAAATC
TTCGATTTTGTTTTCGTTCGATCCCAATTTCGTATATGTTCTTTGGTTTAGATTCTGTTAATCTTAGATC
GAATACGATTTTCTGGGTTTGATCGTTAGATATCATCTTAATTCTCGATTAGGGTTTCATAGATATCATC
CGATTTGTTCAAATAATTTGAGTTTTGTCGAATAATTACTCTTCGATTTGTGATTTCTATCTAGATCTGG
TGTTAGTTTCTAGTTTGTGCGATCGAATTTGTCGATTAATCTGAGTTTTTCTGATTAACAGTCTGGAAGC
ACCATGGAGATGGAAGAAGGAGCAAGTGGTGTTGGTGAGAAGATAAAGATTGGAGTCTGCGTCATGGAAA
AGAAGGTTTTCTCAGCTCCCATGGGGGAAATTCTCGACAGACTCCAGTCTTTTGGTGAATTTGAGATCTT
ACATTTTGGGGATAAAGTTATACTTGAAGATCCAATAGAAAGTTGGCCCATTTGTGATTGCTTGATTGCT
TTTCATTCCTCTGGATATCCTCTTGAGAAGGCTCAGGCATATGCTGCTTTAAGAAAGCCATTTTTAGTGA
ATGAACTTGATCCGCAATATCTTCTTCATGATCGCCGGAAGGTGTATGAGCATCTTGAGATGTATGGCAT
CCCAGTTCCTAGGTATGCTTGTGTCAATAGAAAGGTACCAAATCAAGACCTTCATTATTTTGTCGAGGAA
GAAGATTTTGTTGAGGTCCATGGTGAACGCTTCTGGAAGCCATTTGTGGAAAAGCCTGTCAATGGAGATG
ACCATAGTATAATGATATACTACCCTAGCTCGGCAGGTGGAGGCATGAAAGAATTGTTTCGCAAGATTGG
GAACCGATCAAGTGAATTTCATCCTGACGTCAGAAGGGTAAGGAGAGAAGGCTCTTATATATACGAGGAG
TTTATGGCCACCGGAGGAACTGATGTCAAGGTCTATACAGTGGGTCCTGAATACGCACATGCTGAAGCAA
GAAAGTCACCTGTTGTTGATGGTGTTGTTATGAGGAATACAGATGGGAAGGAAGTGAGATATCCAGTATT
GCTTACACCTGCTGAAAAGCAAATGGCTAGAGAAGTTTGCATTGCATTTAGGCAAGCGGTCTGTGGGTTT
GATCTTCTACGATCTGAGGGCTGTTCATATGTTTGTGATGTCAATGGATGGAGTTTTGTGAAGAACTCAT
ACAAGTATTATGACGATGCTGCGTGTGTGCTAAGGAAAATGTGTTTGGATGCAAAAGCTCCTCATCTCTC
ATCCACTCTTCCTCCCACCTTGCCATGGAAGGTCAATGAACCTGTACAATCTAATGAAGGTCTAACTCGC
CAGGGAAGTGGCATCATCGGCACTTTTGGGCAGTCAGAAGAGCTACGTTGTGTCATTGCTGTTGTTGCAG
CAGGCGATGCAACTCCCAAGCAGAAAGTGAAACTAAAAGTTACAGAGGAAAAACTATTAAACCTAATGTT
GAAGTACAATGGTGGAAAGCCAAGAGCTGAAACCAAACTTAAGAGTGCCGTCCAGTTGCAAGATCTATTA
GATGCCACAAGAATGTTAGTTCCCCGTACAAGACCAGGTCGTGAAAGTGATAGTGATGCAGAGGACCTTG
AACATGCTGAGAAGCTTCGGCAAGTTAAAGCAGTCCTTGAAGAGGGAGGACATTTCTCTGGTATATACAG
GAAGGTTCAACTGAAGCCGCTGAAGTGGGTTAAAATACCAAAAAGCGATGGTGATGGCGAAGAAGAAAGA
CCAGTAGAGGCCCTTATGGTTCTGAAATATGGCGGTGTTTTAACACACGCTGGTAGAAAGCAGGCAGAAG
AACTTGGTAGATACTTTCGAAACAATATGTATCCAGGTGAAGGGACTGGTTTGCTTCGTCTCCATAGTAC
GTACCGTCATGACCTTAAAATTTACAGCTCTGACGAGGGACGTGTTCAGATGTCTGCAGCGGCTTTTGCT
AAAGGCCTGCTTGACCTAGAAGGACAGCTGACGCCAATCCTGGTTTCTTTGGTTAGCAAGGACTCTTCCA
TGTTGGATGGTCTTGATAATGCCAGCATTGAAATGGAAGCGGCCAAGGCTAGATTGAATGAGATTGTAAC
GTCTGGCACAAAGATGATAGACGACGACCAAGTCTCCTCTGAAGATTTCCCTTGGATGACTGATGGAGCT
GGACTTCCTCCCAACGCTCATGAACTCCTACGTGAACTGGTGAAATTAACTAAGAATGTGACTGAACAAG
TAAGACTACTTGCAATGGATGAGGACGAGAACCTCACTGAGCCATACGATATAATTCCTCCATATGATCA
AGCAAAAGCCCTTGGCAAGACAAACATTGACAGTGATCGGATTGCTTCTGGATTACCATGTGGTAGTGAA
GGATTCCTTCTGATGTTTGCTCGGTGGATAAAACTTGCTAGGGATCTCTACAATGAAAGAAAAGACCGAT
TTGACATCACACAGATTCCGGATGTTTACGATTCATGCAAGTACGACCTGTTACATAATTCCCATCTCGA
TCTAAAAGGATTAGATGAACTCTTCAAAGTAGCACAGTTACTTGCAGATGGTGTAATCCCAAATGAGTAT
GGCATCAATCCGCAACAAAAGCTTAAAATCGGTTCAAAGATTGCTCGGCGCTTAATGGGGAAAATCTTGA
TAGACTTGAGGAATACTCGAGAAGAAGCACTGAGCGTTGCCGAGTTGAAAGAAAGCCAAGAACAAGTCTT
GTCATTATCCGCCTCGCAAAGGGAAGATAGAAATAGTCAACCGAAGCTATTTATCAATAGCGATGAATTG
AGACGACCTGGCACAGGTGATAAAGATGAAGATGATGATAAAGAAACCAAATACCGATTAGATCCAAAGT
ATGCAAATGTGAAAACACCTGAACGTCATGTGAGGACTCGACTTTACTTCACATCTGCATCGCATATTCA
TTCGCTCATGAACGTCCTTCGATACTGTAACCTTGATGAATCTCTCCTAGGAGAAGAAAGCCTCATTTGC
CAAAACGCCTTAGAACGTCTCTGTAAAACCAAGGAACTCGATTACATGAGTTACATTGTCCTAAGGCTCT
TTGAGAACACCGAGGTATCACTTGAGGACCCGAAAAGATTCCGCATTGAACTTACATTTAGCCGTGGAGC
TGATTTGTCTCCCTTAAGGAATAATGACGACGAGGCAGAGACATTGCTAAGGGAACACACACTTCCGATA
ATGGGACCAGAGAGGCTTCAAGAAGTAGGTTCTTGTTTAAGCTTGGAGACAATGGAGAAAATGGTTCGTC
CATTTGCTATGCCGGCGGAAGATTTCCCTCCGGCGTCCACTCCGGTTGGTTTCTCGGGTTACTTCTCAAA
AAGTGCTGCGGTGCTGGAGCGACTCGTAAACCTCTTCCACAACTATAAGAACTCTTCTTCTAATGGAAGG
AGCAAGGGAGATTACAAAGACCATGATGGAGATTATAAGGATCACGATATCGACTACAAAGATGACGACG
ATAAATAAAATCGATCGTTCAAACATTTGGCAATAAAGTTTCTTAAGATTGAATCCTGTTGCCGGTCTTG
CGATGATTATCATATAATTTCTGTTGAATTACGTTAAGCATGTAATAATTAACATGTAATGCATGACGTT
ATTTATGAGATGGGTTTTTATGATTAGAGTCCCGCAATTATACATTTAATACGCGATAGAAAACAAAATA
TAGCGCGCAAACTAGGATAAATTATCGCGCGCGGTGTCATCTATGTTACTAGATCTGAGGTATGTAGGTA
TAGTAACATGAACAAGAACAGACTCAAGTACAAGATCGCATACGAAAATGGAAATGGCAATGTCACTTCC
ACATAATCAAACACGAATCCTCATATCAACAAGGCCTGAGATTCTAACTAGCTCATAACAACTTAGCCAA
TAGTTACTTGAGACTACCAAATGTATGTAGAACTAAAGACTAAGGGACAGAGAGTTCGTCTAAACAGGTG
AATCTAGTCGTTGTTATCTAATAAACAATTCAGCCCCAAATGCAGAACACACATAGAGCTCTCTATTGAT
TCAAATTACGATCTGATACTGATAACGTCTAGATTTTTAGGGTTAAAGCAATCAATCACCTGACGATTCA
AGGTGGTTGGATCATGACGATTCCAGAAAACATCAAGCAAGCTCTCAAAGCTACACTCTTTGGGATCATA
CTGAACTCTAACAACCTCGTTATGTCCCGTAGTGCCAGTACAGACATCCTCGTAACTCGGATTGTGCACG
ATGCCATGGCTATACCCAACCTCGGTCTTGGTCACACCAGGAACTCTCTGGTAAGCTAGCTCCACTCCCC
AGAAACAACCGGCGCCAAATTGCGCGAATTGCTGACCTGATGACGGAACATCATCGTCGGGTCCTTGGGC
GATTGCGGCGGAAGATGGGTCAGCTTGGGCTTGAGGACGAGAGCCGAATCCGAGTCTGTTGAAAAGGTTG
TTCATTGGGGATTTGTATACGGAGATTGGTCGTCGAGAGGTTTGAGGGAAAGGACAAATGGGTTTGGCTC
TGGAGAAAGAGAGTGCGGCTTTAGAGAGAGAATTGAGAGGTTTAGAGAGAGATGCGGCGGCGATGAGCGT
GCCGAGGAGAGACGACGAGGACCTGCATTATCAAAGCAGTGACGTGGTGAAATTTGGAACTTTTAAGAGG
CAGATAGATTTATTATTTGTATCCATTTTCTTCATTGTTCTAGAATGTCGCGGAACAAATTTTAAAACTA
AATCCTAAATTTTTCTAATTTTGTTGCCAATAGTGGATATGTGGGCCGTATAGAAGGAATCTATTGAAGG
CTCAAACCCATACTGACGAGCCCAAAGGTTCGTTTTGCGTTTTATGTTTCGGTTCGATGCCAACGCCACA
TTCTGAGCTAGGCAAAAAACAAACGTGTCTTTGAATAGACTCCTCTCGTTAACACATGCAGCGGCTGCAT
GGTGACGCCATTAACACGTGGCCTACAATTGCATGATGTCTCCATTGACACGTGACTTCTCGTCTCCTTT
CTTAATATATCTAACAAACACTCCTACCTCTTCCAAAATATATACACATCTTTTTGATCAATCTCTCATT
CAAAATCTCATTCTCTCTAGTAAACAAGAACAAAAAAATGGCGGATACAGCTAGAGGAACCCATCACGAT
ATCATCGGCAGGGACCAGTACCCGATGATGGGCCGTGACCGTGACCAGTACCAGATGTCCGGACGAGGAT
CTGACTACTCCAAGTCTAGGCAGATTGCTAAAGCTGCAACTGCTGTCACAGCTGGTGGTTCCCTCCTTGT
TCTCTCCAGCCTTACCCTTGTTGGAACTGTCATAGCTTTGACTGTTGCAACACCTCTGCTCGTTATCTTC
AGCCCAATCCTTGTCCCGGCTCTCATCACAGTTGCACTCCTCATCACCGGTTTTCTTTCCTCTGGAGGGT
TTGGCATTGCCGCTATAACCGTTTTCTCTTGGATTTACAAGTAAGCACACATTTATCATCTTACTTCATA
ATTTTGTGCAATATGTGCATGCATGTGTTGAGCCAGTAGCTTTGGATCAATTTTTTTGGTCGAATAACAA
ATGTAACAATAAGAAATTGCAAATTCTAGGGAACATTTGGTTAACTAAATACGAAATTTGACCTAGCTAG
CTTGAATGTGTCTGTGTATATCATCTATATAGGTAAAATGCTTGGTATGATACCTATTGATTGTGAATAG
GTACGCAACGGGAGAGCACCCACAGGGATCAGACAAGTTGGACAGTGCAAGGATGAAGTTGGGAAGCAAA
GCTCAGGATCTGAAAGACAGAGCTCAGTACTACGGACAGCAACATACTGGTGGGGAACATGACCGTGACC
GTACTCGTGGTGGCCAGCACACTACTATGAGCGAGCTGATTAAGGAGAACATGCACATGAAGCTGTACAT
GGAGGGCACCGTGAACAACCACCACTTCAAGTGCACATCCGAGGGCGAAGGCAAGCCCTACGAGGGCACC
CAGACCATGAGAATCAAGGTGGTCGAGGGCGGCCCTCTCCCCTTCGCCTTCGACATCCTGGCTACCAGCT
TCATGTACGGCAGCAGAACCTTCATCAACCACACCCAGGGCATCCCCGACTTCTTTAAGCAGTCCTTCCC
TGAGGGCTTCACATGGGAGAGAGTCACCACATACGAGGACGGAGGTGTGCTGACCGCTACTCAGGACACC
AGCCTCCAGGACGGCTGCCTCATCTACAACGTCAAGATCAGAGGGGTGAACTTCCCATCCAACGGCCCTG
TGATGCAGAAGAAAACACTCGGCTGGGAAGCCAACACCGAGATGCTGTATCCAGCTGACGGAGGACTGGA
AGGCAGAAGCGACATGGCCCTGAAGCTCGTGGGCGGGGGCCACCTGATCTGCAACTTCAAGACCACATAC
AGATCCAAGAAACCCGCTAAGAACCTCAAGATGCCCGGCGTCTACTATGTGGACCACAGACTGGAAAGAA
TCAAGGAGGCCGACAAAGAAACCTACGTCGAGCAGCACGAGGTGGCTGTGGCCAGATACTGCGACCTCCC
TAGCAAACTGGGGCACAAGTGATTAGAGTTTTTCAGATCCGCGTTTGTGTTTTCTGGGTTTCTCACTTAA
GCGTCTGCGTTTTACTTTTGTATTGGGTTTGGCGTTTAGTAGTTTGCGGTAGCGTTCTTGTTATGTGTAA
TTACGCTTTTTCTTCTTGCTTCAGCAGTTTCGGTTGAAATATAAATCGAATCAAGTTTCACTTTATCAGC
GTTGTTTTAAATTTTGGCATTAAATTGGTGAAAATTGCTTCAATTTTGTATCTAAATAGAAGTGTCCTCA
TTGTCTTCCGTAATCCGTCTAAGCGTCAATTTGTTTACACCACAATATATCCTGCCACCAGCCAGCCAAC
AGCTCCCCGACCGGCAGCTCGGCACAAAATCACCACTCGATACAGGCAGCCCATCAGTCCGGGACGGCGT
CAGCGGGAGAGCCGTTGTAAGGCGGCAGACTTTGCTCATGTTACCGGCAGAAGATCCTTTGATCTTTTCT
ACGGGGTCTGACGCTCAGTGGAACGAAAACTCACGTTAAGGGATTTTGGTCATGCATGATATATCTCCCA
ATTTGTGTAGGGCTTATTATGCACGCTTAAAAATAATAAAAGCAGACTTGACCTGATAGTTTGGCTGTGA
GCAATTATGTGCTTAGTGCATCTAACGCTTGAGTTAAGCCGCGCCGCGAAGCGGCGTCGGCTTGAACGAA
TTTCTAGCTAGACATTATTTGCCGACTACCTTGGTGATCTCGCCTTTCACGTAGTGGACAAATTCTTCCA
ACTGATCTGCGCGCGAGGCCAAGCGATCTTCTTCTTGTCCAAGATAAGCCTGTCTAGCTTCAAGTATGAC
GGGCTGATACTGGGCCGGCAGGCGCTCCATTGCCCAGTCGGCAGCGACATCCTTCGGCGCGATTTTGCCG
GTTACTGCGCTGTACCAAATGCGGGACAACGTAAGCACTACATTTCGCTCATCGCCAGCCCAGTCGGGCG
GCGAGTTCCATAGCGTTAAGGTTTCATTTAGCGCCTCAAATAGATCCTGTTCAGGAACCGGATCAAAGAG
TTCCTCCGCCGCTGGACCTACCAAGGCAACGCTATGTTCTCTTGCTTTTGTCAGCAAGATAGCCAGATCA
ATGTCGATCGTGGCTGGCTCGAAGATACCTGCAAGAATGTCATTGCGCTGCCATTCTCCAAATTGCAGTT
CGCGCTTAGCTGGATAACGCCACGGAATGATGTCGTCGTGCACAACAATGGTGACTTCTACAGCGCGGAG
AATCTCGCTCTCTCCAGGGGAAGCCGAAGTTTCCAAAAGGTCGTTGATCAAAGCTCGCCGCGTTGTTTCA
TCAAGCCTTACGGTCACCGTAACCAGCAAATCAATATCACTGTGTGGCTTCAGGCCGCCATCCACTGCGG
AGCCGTACAAATGTACGGCCAGCAACGTCGGTTCGAGATGGCGCTCGATGACGCCAACTACCTCTGATAG
TTGAGTCGATACTTCGGCGATCACCGCTTCCCCCATGATGTTTAACTTTGTTTTAGGGCGACTGCCCTGC
TGCGTAACATCGTTGCTGCTCCATAACATCAAACATCGACCCACGGCGTAACGCGCTTGCTGCTTGGATG
CCCGAGGCATAGACTGTACCCCAAAAAAACAGTCATAACAAGCCAT
